>Addgene plasmid #148223 | pAc5.1B-lambdaN-HA-DmRRP42_AA | depositor full sequence | sequence record 290671 | Full Sequence
CTTCAAGGAATTAATTCTATATTCTAAAAACACAAATGATACTTCTAAAAAAAATCATGAATGGCATCAA
CTCTGAATCAAATCTTTGCAGATGCACCTACTTCTCATTTCCACTGTCACATCATTTTTCCAGATCTCGC
TGCCTGTTATGTGGCCCACAAACCAAGACACGTTTTATGGCCATTAAAGCTGGCTGATCGTCGCCAAACA
CCAAATACATATCAATATGTACATTCGAGAAAGAAGCGATCAAAGAAGCGTCTTCGGGCGAGTAGGAGAA
TGCGGAGGAGAAGGAGAACGAGCTGATCTAGTATCTCTCCACAATCCAATGCCAACTGACCAACTGGCCA
TATTCGGAGCAATTTGAAGCCAATTTCCATCGCCTGGCGATCGCTCCATTCTTGGCTATATGTTTTTCAC
CGTTCCCGGGGCCATTTTCAAAGACTCGTCGGTAAGATAAGATTGTGTCACTCGCTGTCTCTCTTCATTT
GTCGAAGAATGCTGAGGAATTTCGCGATGACGTCGGCGAGTATTTTGAAGAATGAGAATAATTTGTATTT
ATACGAAAATCAGTTAGTGGAATTTTCTACAAAAACATGTTATCTATAGATAATTTTGTTGCAAAATATG
TTGACTATGACAAAGATTGTATGTATATACCTTTAATGTATTCTCATTTTCTTATGTATTTATAATGGCA
ATGATGATACTGATGATATTTTAAGATGATGCCAGACCACAGGCTGATTTCTGCGTCTTTTGCCGAACGC
AGTGCATGTGCGGTTGTTGTTTTTTGGAATAGTTTCAATTTTCGGACTGTCCGCTTTGATTTCAGTTTCT
TGGCTTATTCAAAAAGCAAAGTAAAGCCAAAAAAGCGAGATGGCAATACCAAATGCGGCAAAACGGTAGT
GGAAGGAAAGGGGTGCGGGGCAGCGGAAGGAAGGGTGGGGCGGGGCGTGGCGGGGTCTGTGGCTGGGCGC
GACGTCACCGACGTTGGAGCCACTCCTTTGACCATGTGTGCGTGTGTGTATTATTCGTGTCTCGCCACTC
GCCGGTTGTTTTTTTCTTTTTATCTCGCTCTCTCTAGCGCCATCTCGTACGCATGCTCAACGCACCGCAT
GTTGCCGTGTCCTTTATGCGTCATTTTGGCTCGAAATAGGCAATTATTTAAACAAAGATTAGTCAACGAA
AACGCTAAAATAAATAAGTCTACAATATGGTTACTTATTGCCATGTGTGTGCAGCCAACGATAGCAACAA
AAGCAACAACACAGTGGCTTTCCCTCTTTCACTTTTTGTTTGCAAGCGCGTGCGAGCAAGACGGCACGAC
CGGCAAACGCAATTACGCTGACAAAGAGCAGACGAAGTTTTGGCCGAAAAACATCAAGGCGCCTGATACG
AATGCATTTGCAATAACAATTGCGATATTTAATATTGTTTATGAAGCTGTTTGACTTCAAAACACACAAA
AAAAAAAATAAAACAAATTATTTGAAAGAGAATTAGGAATCGGACAGCTTATCGTTACGGGCTAACAGCA
CACCGAGACGAAATAGCTTACCTGACGTCACAGCCTCTGGAAGAACTGCCGCCAAGCAGAGAGAGAGAGA
AAAAGAGGGAGAGCAGCTTAGACCGCATGTGCTTGTGTGTGAGGCGTCTCTCTCTTCGTCTCCTGTTTGC
GCAAACGCATAGACTGCACTGAGAAAATCGATTACCTATTTTTTATGAATGAATATTTGCACTATTACTA
TTCAAAACTATTAAGATAGCAATCACATTCAATAGCCAAATACTATACCACCTGAGCGATGCAACGAAAT
GATCAATTTGAGCAAAAATGCTGCATATTTAGGACGGCATCATTATAGAAATGCTTCTTGCTGTGTACTT
TTCTCTCGTCTGGCAGCTGTTTCGCCGTTATTGTTAAAACCGGCTTAAGTTAGGTGTGTTTTCTACGACT
AGTGATGCCCCTACTAGAAGATGTGTGTTGCACAAATGTCCCTGAATAACCAATTTGAAGTGCAGATAGC
AGTAAACGTAAGCTAATATGAATATTATTTAACTGTAATGTTTTAATATCGCTGGACATTACTAATAAAC
CCACTATAAACACATGTACATATGTATGTTTTGGCATACAATGAGTAGTTGGGGAAAAAATGTGTAAAAG
CACCGTGACCATCACAGCATAAAGATAACCAGCTGAAGTATCGAATATGAGTAACCCCCAAATTGAATCA
CATGCCGCAACTGATAGGACCCATGGAAGTACACTCTTCATGGCGATATACAAGACACACACAAGCACGA
ACACCCAGTTGCGGAGGAAATTCTCCGTAAATGAAAACCCAATCGGCGAACAATTCATACCCATATATGG
TAAAAGTTTTGAACGCGACTTGAGAGCGGAGAGCATTGCGGCTGATAAGGTTTTAGCGCTAAGCGGGCTT
TATAAAACGGGCTGCGGGACCAGTTTTCATATCACTACCGTTTGAGTTCTTGTGCTGTGTGGATACTCCT
CCCGACACAAAGCCGCTCCATCAGCCAGCAGTCGTCTAATCCAGAGACCCCGGATCGGGGTACCAACATG
GACGCACAAACACGACGACGTGAGCGTCGCGCTGAGAAACAAGCTCAATGGAAAGCTGCAAACGGTGGAT
CTCCTCCACATATGGCTTACCCATACGATGTTCCAGATTACGCTCCTCCAAGCTTGAATTCTATGGCATA
CGTTGCACTGAGCGAAGCTGAAAAAACATATATTCTACACGGCGTGGAGGATGACTTTCGTTGCGATGGA
CGTTCACGACGAGATTACCGGCCCATGGACCTGGAAACTGGACTGGTTAGCAATGCCAGTGGATCCGCTC
GCCTTCGGCTGGCGAACACAGACATACTGGTGGGCGTCAAAACCGAGATTGATGTACCCAACCCGCTGAC
GCCCGAGTTTGGTAAACTGGAATTTTTTGTGGATTGCTCTGCTAATGCCACGCCGGAGTTTGAAGGACGC
GGGGGCTCGGATCTGGCCCAAGAACTTATTCTCTCCCTGCAGAACGCCTACGAATCGCCATTGGCCTTCA
ACTACCGCACGTTGTGCCTCATTCCGGGTCAGCAGTGCTGGAAGCTGTACATAGACATCCTGATTCTGGA
GTGTGGCGGCAATCTACACGACGCAGTGTCGCTGGCCGCCAAAGCGGCTCTGTTCAACACAAAGCTGCCC
CGGGTGACAGCCACCATGTTGGATGCCGGCATCACAGACCTCATCATATCGGACAATCCGTATGACTGCA
CCCGCATCGGCATCGAGACGGTTCCGCTGTTGGTCACAGTTTGCAAGATCGGTGATTATGTCCTGGTGGA
TCCTTCGGCGGAGGAGGAAGTCTGCAGCACAGTGAGCATGGTTGTGTCAGTTTCCATGCGGAATGGACAG
GCATTCCTTTCGGGTACACACTTGACCGGCGGCGGAGCCATGCACCGGGACACCATGCGCAACTGTCTGG
AGCTGGGTCTGGCCATTGGCGAGCATCTGGACCGGCTGCTCACTAAAATGCTAAATCTGGAGCAGCAGCG
CGTCGGACTCAAGCGACCGCAAATAGTAGGATTTCTTAAATAATCTAGAGGGCCCGCGGTTCGAAGGTAA
GCCTATCCCTAACCCTCTCCTCGGTCTCGATTCTACGCGTACCGGTCATCATCACCATCACCATTGAGTT
TAAACCCGCTGATCAGCCTCGACTGTGCCTTCTAAGGCCTGAGCTCGCTGATCAGCCTCGATCGAGGATC
CAGACATGATAAGATACATTGATGAGTTTGGACAAACCACAACTAGAATGCAGTGAAAAAAATGCTTTAT
TTGTGAAATTTGTGATGCTATTGCTTTATTTGTAACCATTATAAGCTGCAATAAACAAGTTAACAACAAC
AATTGCATTCATTTTATGTTTCAGGTTCAGGGGGAGGTGTGGGAGGTTTTTTAAAGCAAGTAAAACCTCT
ACAAATGTGGTATGGCTGATTATGATCAGTCGACCGATGCCCTTGAGAGCCTTCAACCCAGTCAGCTCCT
TCCGGTGGGCGCGGGGCATGACTATCGTCGCCGCACTTATGACTGTCTTCTTTATCATGCAACTCGTAGG
ACAGGTGCCGGCAGCGCTCTGGGTCATTTTCGGCGAGGACCGCTTTCGCTGGAGCGCGACGATGATCGGC
CTGTCGCTTGCGGTATTCGGAATCTTGCACGCCCTCGCTCAAGCCTTCGTCACTGGTCCCGCCACCAAAC
GTTTCGGCGAGAAGCAGGCCATTATCGCCGGCATGGCGGCCGACGCGCTGGGCTACGTCTTGCTGGCGTT
CGCGACGCGAGGCTGGATGGCCTTCCCCATTATGATTCTTCTCGCTTCCGGCGGCATCGGGATGCCCGCG
TTGCAGGCCATGCTGTCCAGGCAGGTAGATGACGACCATCAGGGACAGCTTCAAGGATCGCTCGCGGCTC
TTACCAGCCAGCAAAAGGCCAGGAACCGTAAAAAGGCCGCGTTGCTGGCGTTTTTCCATAGGCTCCGCCC
CCCTGACGAGCATCACAAAAATCGACGCTCAAGTCAGAGGTGGCGAAACCCGACAGGACTATAAAGATAC
CAGGCGTTTCCCCCTGGAAGCTCCCTCGTGCGCTCTCCTGTTCCGACCCTGCCGCTTACCGGATACCTGT
CCGCCTTTCTCCCTTCGGGAAGCGTGGCGCTTTCTCAATGCTCACGCTGTAGGTATCTCAGTTCGGTGTA
GGTCGTTCGCTCCAAGCTGGGCTGTGTGCACGAACCCCCCGTTCAGCCCGACCGCTGCGCCTTATCCGGT
AACTATCGTCTTGAGTCCAACCCGGTAAGACACGACTTATCGCCACTGGCAGCAGCCACTGGTAACAGGA
TTAGCAGAGCGAGGTATGTAGGCGGTGCTACAGAGTTCTTGAAGTGGTGGCCTAACTACGGCTACACTAG
AAGGACAGTATTTGGTATCTGCGCTCTGCTGAAGCCAGTTACCTTCGGAAAAAGAGTTGGTAGCTCTTGA
TCCGGCAAACAAACCACCGCTGGTAGCGGTGGTTTTTTTGTTTGCAAGCAGCAGATTACGCGCAGAAAAA
AAGGATCTCAAGAAGATCCTTTGATCTTTTCTACGGGGTCTGACGCTCAGTGGAACGAAAACTCACGTTA
AGGGATTTTGGTCATGAGATTATCAAAAAGGATCTTCACCTAGATCCTTTTAAATTAAAAATGAAGTTTT
AAATCAATCTAAAGTATATATGAGTAAACTTGGTCTGACAGTTACCAATGCTTAATCAGTGAGGCACCTA
TCTCAGCGATCTGTCTATTTCGTTCATCCATAGTTGCCTGACTCCCCGTCGTGTAGATAACTACGATACG
GGAGGGCTTACCATCTGGCCCCAGTGCTGCAATGATACCGCGAGACCCACGCTCACCGGCTCCAGATTTA
TCAGCAATAAACCAGCCAGCCGGAAGGGCCGAGCGCAGAAGTGGTCCTGCAACTTTATCCGCCTCCATCC
AGTCTATTAATTGTTGCCGGGAAGCTAGAGTAAGTAGTTCGCCAGTTAATAGTTTGCGCAACGTTGTTGC
CATTGCTGCAGGCATCGTGGTGTCACGCTCGTCGTTTGGTATGGCTTCATTCAGCTCCGGTTCCCAACGA
TCAAGGCGAGTTACATGATCCCCCATGTTGTGCAAAAAAGCGGTTAGCTCCTTCGGTCCTCCGATCGTTG
TCAGAAGTAAGTTGGCCGCAGTGTTATCACTCATGGTTATGGCAGCACTGCATAATTCTCTTACTGTCAT
GCCATCCGTAAGATGCTTTTCTGTGACTGGTGAGTACTCAACCAAGTCATTCTGAGAATAGTGTATGCGG
CGACCGAGTTGCTCTTGCCCGGCGTCAACACGGGATAATACCGCGCCACATAGCAGAACTTTAAAAGTGC
TCATCATTGGAAAACGTTCTTCGGGGCGAAAACTCTCAAGGATCTTACCGCTGTTGAGATCCAGTTCGAT
GTAACCCACTCGTGCACCCAACTGATCTTCAGCATCTTTTACTTTCACCAGCGTTTCTGGGTGAGCAAAA
ACAGGAAGGCAAAATGCCGCAAAAAAGGGAATAAGGGCGACACGGAAATGTTGAATACTCATACTCTTCC
TTTTTCAATATTATTGAAGCATTTATCAGGGTTATTGTCTCATGAGCGGATACATATTTGAATGTATTTA
GAAAAATAAACAAATAGGGGTTCCGCGCACATTTCCCCGAAAAGTGCCACCTGACGTCTAAGAAACCATT
ATTATCATGACATTAACCTATAAAAATAGGCGTATCACGAGGCCCTTTCGT
Features (pLannotate 1.2.2; 10 found; start..end, strand, type, name):
     56..2568    +  promoter       Ac5 promoter: Drosophila melanogaster actin 5C promoter
   2588..2653    +  CDS            N (fragment): REGN_LAMBD - Experimental evidence at protein level: Swiss-Prot protein existence level 1. Plays a role as a transcriptional antitermination factor that allows the virus to initiate its lytic phase. Activates expression of the delayed viral early genes by modifying host RNA polymerase (RNAP) into a form that is resistant to termination signals. This antitermination function requires the host NusA protein which serves to stabilize the interaction between antitermination protein N and host RNA polymerase. From Escherichia phage lambda (Bacteriophage lambda).
   2678..2704    +  CDS            3xHA (fragment): three tandem HA epitope tags
   3636..3677    +  CDS            V5 tag: epitope tag from simian virus 5
   3777..3911    -  polyA_signal   SV40 poly(A) signal: SV40 polyadenylation signal
   3934..4018    -  CDS            large T antigen (fragment): large T antigen from SV40 (simian virus 40)
   4019..4489    +  CDS            TcR (fragment): tetracycline efflux protein; tet; confers resistance to tetracycline
   4533..5121    -  rep_origin     ori: high-copy-number ColE1/pMB1/pBR322/pUC origin of replication
   5292..6152    -  CDS            AmpR: β-lactamase; bla; confers resistance to ampicillin, carbenicillin, and related antibiotics
   6153..6257    -  promoter       AmpR promoter: bla
