[The description below was written by a language model from this plasmid's Addgene catalogue record and pLannotate feature annotations shown in this document.]
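Description:
pAc5.1B-lambdaN-HA-DmRRP42_AA is an insect-cell expression plasmid of 6,351 nt. The catalogue lists the backbone as unknown, although the plasmid name and the annotated parts point to a pAc5.1-type vector. It is propagated in E. coli through a ColE1/pUC-type origin and selected with ampicillin via the β-lactamase gene and its bla promoter. The origin is annotated as a high-copy type, whereas the catalogue entry records the plasmid as low copy. Short fragments annotated as tetracycline resistance and SV40 large T antigen are partial matches, probably backbone remnants rather than functional genes.

Expression is driven by the Drosophila melanogaster actin 5C (Ac5) promoter, a strong constitutive promoter commonly used in fly cell lines. Immediately downstream lie a short fragment of the bacteriophage lambda N protein and an HA epitope, annotated as a partial match to a 3xHA tag. An unannotated stretch follows that corresponds in position to the insert, the D. melanogaster Rrp42 (CG8395) open reading frame, which the depositor states was taken from an NCBI reference transcript. A V5 tag and an SV40 polyadenylation signal are annotated after the insert. The record does not say whether the V5 tag is translated in frame or cut off by a stop codon, and it does not explain the "_AA" suffix.

The stated purpose is simply insect expression of DmRRP42. The lambda N peptide binds boxB RNA hairpins, so fusions of this type are generally used in tethering assays that recruit a protein to a boxB-containing reporter mRNA. The HA tag allows detection or immunoprecipitation of the fusion protein. The record itself does not describe that application.
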