Addgene plasmid #148223: pAc5.1B-lambdaN-HA-DmRRP42_AA
Purpose: Insect Expression of DmRRP42
Depositing lab: Elisa Izaurralde. Depositing organization: Max Planck Institute for Developmental Biology.
Backbone
  Vector backbone: Unknown
  Vector type: Insect Expression
Growth in bacteria
  Bacterial resistance: Ampicillin, 100 μg/mL
  Growth temperature: 37°C
  Growth strain: DH5alpha
  Copy number: Low Copy
Gene/Insert
  Gene/Insert name: DmRRP42
  Species: D. melanogaster (fly)
  Entrez Gene: Rrp42 (a.k.a. Dmel_CG8395, CG8395, Dmel\CG8395, anon-EST:Posey140, anon-EST:Posey187, dRrp42)
  Cloning method: Unknown
Terms and licenses: Academic/Nonprofit Terms; Industry Terms: Not Available to Industry
Depositor comments: ORF extracted from NCBI:NM_166134.2 Plasmids from this collection were made available to the research community and donated after the lab closed. Please note that the sequence provided by the depositing laboratory may be theoretical/predicted or based on Sanger sequencing results. There may be discrepancies between sequencing results obtained by Addgene and the depositor sequence. If an Addgene verified sequence is not available, please contact before placing your order to request that our lab fully sequence the plasmid.
How to cite: pAc5.1B-lambdaN-HA-DmRRP42_AA was a gift from Elisa Izaurralde (Addgene plasmid # 148223 ; http://n2t.net/addgene:148223 ; RRID:Addgene_148223)
